>Addgene plasmid #103400 | LSB-hsa-miR-302a-3p | depositor full sequence | sequence record 195849 | Full Sequence
AATTGAGGGGATAACGCAGGAAAGAACATGTGAGCAAAAGGCCAGCAAAAGGCCAGGAACCGTAAAAAGG
CCGCGTTGCTGGCGTTTTTCCATAGGCTCCGCCCCCCTGACGAGCATCACAAAAATCGACGCTCAAGTCA
GAGGTGGCGAAACCCGACAGGACTATAAAGATACCAGGCGTTTCCCCCTGGAAGCTCCCTCGTGCGCTCT
CCTGTTCCGACCCTGCCGCTTACCGGATACCTGTCCGCCTTTCTCCCTTCGGGAAGCGTGGCGCTTTCTC
ATAGCTCACGCTGTAGGTATCTCAGTTCGGTGTAGGTCGTTCGCTCCAAGCTGGGCTGTGTGCACGAACC
CCCCGTTCAGCCCGACCGCTGCGCCTTATCCGGTAACTATCGTCTTGAGTCCAACCCGGTAAGACACGAC
TTATCGCCACTGGCAGCAGCCACTGGTAACAGGATTAGCAGAGCGAGGTATGTAGGCGGTGCTACAGAGT
TCTTGAAGTGGTGGCCTAACTACGGCTACACTAGAAGAACAGTATTTGGTATCTGCGCTCTGCTGAAGCC
AGTTACCTTCGGAAAAAGAGTTGGTAGCTCTTGATCCGGCAAACAAACCACCGCTGGTAGCGGTGGTTTT
TTTGTTTGCAAGCAGCAGATTACGCGCAGAAAAAAAGGATCTCAAGAAGATCCTTTGATCTTTTCTACGG
GGTCTGACGCTCAGTGGAACGAAAACTCACGTTAAGGGATTTTGGTCATGAGATTATCAAAAAGGATCTT
CACCTAGATCCTTTTAAATTAAAAATGAAGTTTTAAATCAATCTAAAGTATATATGAGTAAACTTGGTCT
GACAGTTACCAATGCTTAATCAGTGAGGCACCTATCTCAGCGATCTGTCTATTTCGTTCATCCATAGTTG
CCTGACTCCCCGTCGTGTAGATAACTACGATACGGGAGGGCTTACCATCTGGCCCCAGTGCTGCAATGAT
ACCGCGAGAACCACGCTCACCGGCTCCAGATTTATCAGCAATAAACCAGCCAGCCGGAAGGGCCGAGCGC
AGAAGTGGTCCTGCAACTTTATCCGCCTCCATCCAGTCTATTAATTGTTGCCGGGAAGCTAGAGTAAGTA
GTTCGCCAGTTAATAGTTTGCGCAACGTTGTTGCCATTGCTACAGGCATCGTGGTGTCACGCTCGTCGTT
TGGTATGGCTTCATTCAGCTCCGGTTCCCAACGATCAAGGCGAGTTACATGATCCCCCATGTTGTGCAAA
AAAGCGGTTAGCTCCTTCGGTCCTCCGATCGTTGTCAGAAGTAAGTTGGCCGCAGTGTTATCACTCATGG
TTATGGCAGCACTGCATAATTCTCTTACTGTCATGCCATCCGTAAGATGCTTTTCTGTGACTGGTGAGTA
CTCAACCAAGTCATTCTGAGAATAGTGTATGCGGCGACCGAGTTGCTCTTGCCCGGCGTCAATACGGGAT
AATACCGCGCCACATAGCAGAACTTTAAAAGTGCTCATCATTGGAAAACGTTCTTCGGGGCGAAAACTCT
CAAGGATCTTACCGCTGTTGAGATCCAGTTCGATGTAACCCACTCGTGCACCCAACTGATCTTCAGCATC
TTTTACTTTCACCAGCGTTTCTGGGTGAGCAAAAACAGGAAGGCAAAATGCCGCAAAAAAGGGAATAAGG
GCGACACGGAAATGTTGAATACTCATACTCTTCCTTTTTCAATATTATTGAAGCATTTATCAGGGTTATT
GTCTCATGAGCGGATACATATTTGAATGTAGCTCCGAATTTCTCGAGGGCTTGTCGACGACGGCGGTCTC
CGTCGTCAGGATCATGAATTCGACCCGCCTGCCACCATGACCGAGTACAAGCCCACGGTGCGCCTCGCCA
CCCGCGACGACGTCCCCCGGGCCGTACGCACCCTCGCCGCCGCGTTCGCCGACTACCCCGCCACGCGCCA
CACCGTCGACCCGGACCGCCACATCGAGCGGGTCACCGAGCTGCAAGAACTCTTCCTCACGCGCGTCGGG
CTCGACATCGGCAAGGTGTGGGTCGCGGACGACGGCGCCGCGGTGGCGGTCTGGACCACGCCGGAGAGCG
TCGAAGCGGGGGCGGTGTTCGCCGAGATCGGCCCGCGCATGGCCGAGTTGAGCGGTTCCCGGCTGGCCGC
GCAGCAACAGATGGAAGGCCTCCTGGCGCCGCACCGGCCCAAGGAGCCCGCGTGGTTCCTGGCCACCGTC
GGCGTCTCGCCCGACCACCAGGGCAAGGGTCTGGGCAGCGCCGTCGTGCTCCCCGGAGTGGAGGCGGCCG
AGCGCGCCGGGGTGCCCGCCTTCCTGGAGACATCCGCGCCCCGCAACCTCCCCTTCTACGAGCGGCTCGG
CTTCACCGTCACCGCCGACGTCGAGGTGCCCGAAGGACCGCGCACCTGGTGCATGACCCGCAAGCCCGGT
GCCTGATACGCGTGAATTCACTCCTCAGGTGCAGGCTGCCTATCAGAAGGTGGTGGCTGGTGTGGCCAAT
GCCCTGGCTCACAAATACCACTGAGATCTTTTTCCCTCTGCCAAAAATTATGGGGACATCATGAAGCCCC
TTGAGCATCTGACTTCTGGCTAATAAAGGAAATTTATTTTCATTGCAATAGTGTGTTGGAATTTTTTGTG
TCTCTCACTCGGAAGGACATATGGGAGGGCAAATCATTTAAAACATCAGAATGAGTATTTGGTTTAGAGT
TTGGCAACATATGCCCATATGCTGGCTGCCATGAACAAAGGTTGGCTATAAAGAGGTCATCAGTATATGA
AACAGCCCCCTGCTGTCCATTCCTTATTCCATAGAAAAGCCTTGACTTGAGGTTAGATTTTTTTTATATT
TTGTTTTGTGTTATTTTTTTCTTTAACATCCCTAAAATTTTCCTTACATGTTTTACTAGCCAGATTTTTC
CTCCTCTCCTGACTACTCCCAGTCATAGCTGTCCCTCTTCTCTTATGGAGATCCCTCGACCTGCAGCCCA
AGCTTGAATTCTCTAGAATTACCCTGTTATCCCTATGCTTGGTTTACCGAGCTCTTATTGGTTTTCAAAC
TTCATTGACTGTGCCCAACGCGCCTGGGAGCTCACGGGGACAGCCCCCCCCCAAAGCCCCCAGGGATGTA
ATTACGTCCCTCCCCCGCTAGGGGGCAGCAGCGAGCCGCCCGGGGCTCCGCTCCGGTCCGGCGCTCCCCC
CGCATCCCCGAGCCGGCAGCGTGCGGGGACAGCCCGGGCACGGGGAAGGTGGCACGGGATCGCTTTCCTC
TGAACGCTTCTCGCTGCTCTTTGAGCCTGCAGACACCTGGGGGGATACGGGGAAAAAGCTAGGCTGAAAG
ACCGGTTCTTAGAATGACACGCGCCTGGGAGCTCACGGGGACAGCCCCCCCCCAAAGCCCCCAGGGATGT
AATTACGTCCCTCCCCCGCTAGGGGGCAGCAGCGAGCCGCCCGGGGCTCCGCTCCGGTCCGGCGCTCCCC
CCGCATCCCCGAGCCGGCAGCGTGCGGGGACAGCCCGGGCACGGGGAAGGTGGCACGGGATCGCTTTCCT
CTGAACGCTTCTCGCTGCTCTTTGAGCCTGCAGACACCTGGGGGGATACGGGGAAAAAGCTAACTTCTGA
GACGACAACTTTGTATAGAAAAGTTGGCTCCGAATTCGCCCTTGACAGCAGAGATCCAGTTTGGTTAATT
AATTGGCTCCGGTGCCCGTCAGTGGGCAGAGCGCACATCGCCCACAGTCCCCGAGAAGTTGTGGGGAGGG
GTCGGCAATTGAACCGGTGCCTAGAGAAGGTGGCGCGGGGTAAACTGGGAAAGTGATGTCGTGTACTGGC
TCCGCCTTTTTCCCGAGGGTGGGGGAGAACCGTATATAAGTGCAGTAGTCGCCGTGAACGTTCTTTTTCG
CAACGGGTTTGCCGCCAGAACACAGGTAAGTGCCGTGTGTGGTTCCCGCGGGCCTGGCCTCTTTACGGGT
TATGGCCCTTGCGTGCCTTGAATTACTTCCACCTGGCTGCAGTACGTGATTCTTGATCCCGAGCTTCGGG
TTGGAAGTGGGTGGGAGAGTTCGAGGCCTTGCGCTTAAGGAGCCCCTTCGCCTCGTGCTTGAGTTGAGGC
CTGGCCTGGGCGCTGGGGCCGCCGCGTGCGAATCTGGTGGCACCTTCGCGCCTGTCTCGCTGCTTTCGAT
AAGTCTCTAGCCATTTAAAATTTTTGATGACCTGCTGCGACGCTTTTTTTCTGGCAAGATAGTCTTGTAA
ATGCGGGCCAAGATCTGCACACTGGTATTTCGGTTTTTGGGGCCGCGGGCGGCGACGGGGCCCGTGCGTC
CCAGCGCACATGTTCGGCGAGGCGGGGCCTGCGAGCGCGGCCACCGAGAATCGGACGGGGGTAGTCTCAA
GCTGGCCGGCCTGCTCTGGTGCCTGGCCTCGCGCCGCCGTGTATCGCCCCGCCCTGGGCGGCAAGGCTGG
CCCGGTCGGCACCAGTTGCGTGAGCGGAAAGATGGCCGCTTCCCGGCCCTGCTGCAGGGAGCTCAAAATG
GAGGACGCGGCGCTCGGGAGAGCGGGCGGGTGAGTCACCCACACAAAGGAAAAGGGCCTTTCCGTCCTCA
GCCGTCGCTTCATGTGACTCCACGGAGTACCGGGCGCCGTCCAGGCACCTCGATTAGTTCTCGAGCTTTT
GGAGTACGTCGTCTTTAGGTTGGGGGGAGGGGTTTTATGCGATGGAGTTTCCCCACACTGAGTGGGTGGA
GACTGAAGTTAGGCCAGCTTGGCACTTGATGTAATTCTCCTTGGAATTTGCCCTTTTTGAGTTTGGATCT
TGGTTCATTCTCAAGCCTCAGACAGTGGTTCAAAGTTTTTTTCTTCCATTTCAGGTGTCGTGAGAAGGGC
GAATTCGACCCAAGTTTGTACAAAAAAGCAGGCTGGATCCAGGTGCCACCATGGTGAGCGAGCTGATTAA
GGAGAACATGCACATGAAGCTGTACATGGAGGGCACCGTGAACAACCACCACTTCAAGTGCACATCCGAG
GGCGAAGGCAAGCCCTACGAGGGCACCCAGACCATGAGAATCAAGGCGGTCGAGGGCGGCCCTCTCCCCT
TCGCCTTCGACATCCTGGCTACCAGCTTCATGTACGGCAGCAAAACCTTCATCAACCACACCCAGGGCAT
CCCCGACTTCTTTAAGCAGTCCTTCCCCGAGGGCTTCACATGGGAGAGAGTCACCACATACGAAGATGGG
GGCGTGCTGACCGCTACCCAGGACACCAGCCTCCAGGACGGCTGCCTCATCTACAACGTCAAGATCAGAG
GGGTGAACTTCCCATCCAACGGCCCTGTGATGCAGAAGAAAACACTCGGCTGGGAGGCCTCCACCGAGAC
ACTGTACCCCGCTGACGGCGGCCTGGAAGGCAGAGCCGACATGGCCCTGAAGCTCGTGGGCGGGGGCCAC
CTGATCTGCAACCTTAAGACCACATACAGATCCAAGAAACCCGCTAAGAACCTCAAGATGCCCGGCGTCT
ACTATGTGGACAGGAGACTGGAAAGAATCAAGGAGGCCGACAAAGAGACATACGTCGAGCAGCACGAGGT
GGCTGTGGCCAGATACTGCGACCTCCCTAGCAAACTGGGGCACAAACTTAATTGAGAATTCTACCACCCA
GCTTTCTTGTACAAAGTGGTACGTCTCAAGACCAGAGGTCTCTGCTTTGATCTGTTCACCAAAACATGGA
AGCACTTATCACCAAAACATGGAAGCACTTATCACCAAAACATGGAAGCACTTATCACCAAAACATGGAA
GCACTTACAACCAGAAGAGACCTGTGCTTCACTCCTCAGGTGCAGGCTGCCTATCAGAAGGTGGTGGCTG
GTGTGGCCAATGCCCTGGCTCACAAATACCACTGAGATCTTTTTCCCTCTGCCAAAAATTATGGGGACAT
CATGAAGCCCCTTGAGCATCTGACTTCTGGCTAATAAAGGAAATTTATTTTCATTGCAATAGTGTGTTGG
AATTTTTTGTGTCTCTCACTCGGAAGGACATATGGGAGGGCAAATCATTTAAAACATCAGAATGAGTATT
TGGTTTAGAGTTTGGCAACATATGCCCATATGCTGGCTGCCATGAACAAAGGTTGGCTATAAAGAGGTCA
TCAGTATATGAAACAGCCCCCTGCTGTCCATTCCTTATTCCATAGAAAAGCCTTGACTTGAGGTTAGATT
TTTTTTATATTTTGTTTTGTGTTATTTTTTTCTTTAACATCCCTAAAATTTTCCTTACATGTTTTACTAG
CCAGATTTTTCCTCCTCTCCTGACTACTCCCAGTCATAGCTGTCCCTCTTCTCTTATGGAGATCCCGAGC
GGTGCGTTTTTATGCTTGTAGTATTGTATAATGTTTTTAAGATCCAAGCTTCTGACCTCTTCTCTTCCTC
CCACAGGGCCTCGAGACAATTGCATCGATGGTACCAGTGAAAGTCTGCAATGAATTCGAGTTGGCGCGCC
TGTCATTCTAAATCTCTCTTTCAGCCTAAAGCTTTTTCCCCGTATCCCCCCAGGTGTCTGCAGGCTCAAA
GAGCAGCGAGAAGCGTTCAGAGGAAAGCGATCCCGTGCCACCTTCCCCGTGCCCGGGCTGTCCCCGCACG
CTGCCGGCTCGGGGATGCGGGGGGAGCGCCGGACCGGAGCGGAGCCCCGGGCGGCTCGCTGCTGCCCCCT
AGCGGGGGAGGGACGTAATTACATCCCTGGGGGCTTTGGGAGGGGGCTGTCCCCGTGAGCTCCCAGGCGC
GCCTGTCATTCTAAATCTCTCTTTCAGCCTAAAGCTTTTTCCCCGTATCCCCCCAGGTGTCTGCAGGCTC
AAAGAGCAGCGAGAAGCGTTCAGAGGAAAGCGATCCCGTGCCACCTTCCCCGTGCCCGGGCTGTCCCCGC
ACGCTGCCGGCTCGGGGATGCGGGGGGAGCGCCGGACCGGAGCGGAGCCCCGGGCGGCTCGCTGCTGCCC
CCTAGCGGGGGAGGGACGTAATTACATCCCTGGGGGCTTTGGGGGGGGGCTGTCCCCGTGAGCTCCCAGG
CGCGCCAACTCGGTACCGTATCGATGTCGACGTTAACGCTAGTGATATCAACTTTGTATAGAAAAGTTGG
CTCCGAATTCGCCCTTGACAGCAGAGATCCAGTTTGGTTAATTAATTGGCTCCGGTGCCCGTCAGTGGGC
AGAGCGCACATCGCCCACAGTCCCCGAGAAGTTGTGGGGAGGGGTCGGCAATTGAACCGGTGCCTAGAGA
AGGTGGCGCGGGGTAAACTGGGAAAGTGATGTCGTGTACTGGCTCCGCCTTTTTCCCGAGGGTGGGGGAG
AACCGTATATAAGTGCAGTAGTCGCCGTGAACGTTCTTTTTCGCAACGGGTTTGCCGCCAGAACACAGGT
AAGTGCCGTGTGTGGTTCCCGCGGGCCTGGCCTCTTTACGGGTTATGGCCCTTGCGTGCCTTGAATTACT
TCCACCTGGCTGCAGTACGTGATTCTTGATCCCGAGCTTCGGGTTGGAAGTGGGTGGGAGAGTTCGAGGC
CTTGCGCTTAAGGAGCCCCTTCGCCTCGTGCTTGAGTTGAGGCCTGGCCTGGGCGCTGGGGCCGCCGCGT
GCGAATCTGGTGGCACCTTCGCGCCTGTCTCGCTGCTTTCGATAAGTCTCTAGCCATTTAAAATTTTTGA
TGACCTGCTGCGACGCTTTTTTTCTGGCAAGATAGTCTTGTAAATGCGGGCCAAGATCTGCACACTGGTA
TTTCGGTTTTTGGGGCCGCGGGCGGCGACGGGGCCCGTGCGTCCCAGCGCACATGTTCGGCGAGGCGGGG
CCTGCGAGCGCGGCCACCGAGAATCGGACGGGGGTAGTCTCAAGCTGGCCGGCCTGCTCTGGTGCCTGGC
CTCGCGCCGCCGTGTATCGCCCCGCCCTGGGCGGCAAGGCTGGCCCGGTCGGCACCAGTTGCGTGAGCGG
AAAGATGGCCGCTTCCCGGCCCTGCTGCAGGGAGCTCAAAATGGAGGACGCGGCGCTCGGGAGAGCGGGC
GGGTGAGTCACCCACACAAAGGAAAAGGGCCTTTCCGTCCTCAGCCGTCGCTTCATGTGACTCCACGGAG
TACCGGGCGCCGTCCAGGCACCTCGATTAGTTCTCGAGCTTTTGGAGTACGTCGTCTTTAGGTTGGGGGG
AGGGGTTTTATGCGATGGAGTTTCCCCACACTGAGTGGGTGGAGACTGAAGTTAGGCCAGCTTGGCACTT
GATGTAATTCTCCTTGGAATTTGCCCTTTTTGAGTTTGGATCTTGGTTCATTCTCAAGCCTCAGACAGTG
GTTCAAAGTTTTTTTCTTCCATTTCAGGTGTCGTGAGAAGGGCGAATTCGACCCAAGTTTGTACAAAAAA
GCAGGCTCGCCACCATGGTGAGCAAGGGCGAGGAGCTGTTCACCGGGGTGGTGCCCATCCTGGTCGAGCT
GGACGGCGACGTAAACGGCCACAAGTTCAGCGTGAGGGGCGAGGGCGAGGGCGATGCCACCAACGGCAAG
CTGACCCTGAAGTTCATCTGCACCACCGGCAAGCTGCCCGTGCCCTGGCCCACCCTCGTGACCACCCTGA
GCCACGGCGTGCAGTGCTTCGCCCGCTACCCCGACCACATGAAGCAGCACGACTTCTTCAAGTCCGCCAT
GCCCGAAGGCTACGTCCAGGAGCGCACCATCTTCTTCAAGGACGACGGCACCTACAAGACCCGCGCCGAG
GTGAAGTTCGAGGGCGACACCCTAGTGAACCGCATCGAGCTGAAGGGCGTCGACTTCAAGGAGGACGGCA
ACATCCTGGGGCACAAGCTGGAGTACAACTTCAACAGCCACAACATCTATATCATGGCCGTCAAGCAGAA
GAACGGCATCAAGGTGAACTTCAAGATCCGCCACAACGTGGAGGACGGCAGCGTGCAGCTCGCCGACCAC
TACCAGCAGAACACCCCCATCGGCGACGGCCCCGTGCTGCTGCCCGACAGCCACTACCTGAGCACCCAGT
CCGTGCTGAGCAAAGACCCCAACGAGAAGCGCGATCACATGGTCCTGCTGGAGTTCCGCACCGCCGCCGG
GATCACTCTCGGCATGGACGAGCTGTACAAGTAATACCACCCAGCTTTCTTGTACAAAGTGGTACGCGTG
AATTCACTCCTCAGGTGCAGGCTGCCTATCAGAAGGTGGTGGCTGGTGTGGCCAATGCCCTGGCTCACAA
ATACCACTGAGATCTTTTTCCCTCTGCCAAAAATTATGGGGACATCATGAAGCCCCTTGAGCATCTGACT
TCTGGCTAATAAAGGAAATTTATTTTCATTGCAATAGTGTGTTGGAATTTTTTGTGTCTCTCACTCGGAA
GGACATATGGGAGGGCAAATCATTTAAAACATCAGAATGAGTATTTGGTTTAGAGTTTGGCAACATATGC
CCATATGCTGGCTGCCATGAACAAAGGTTGGCTATAAAGAGGTCATCAGTATATGAAACAGCCCCCTGCT
GTCCATTCCTTATTCCATAGAAAAGCCTTGACTTGAGGTTAGATTTTTTTTATATTTTGTTTTGTGTTAT
TTTTTTCTTTAACATCCCTAAAATTTTCCTTACATGTTTTACTAGCCAGATTTTTCCTCCTCTCCTGACT
ACTCCCAGTCATAGCTGTCCCTCTTCTCTTATGGAGATCCCTCGACCTGCAGCCCAAGCTTGGCGTAATC
ATGGTCATAGCTGTTTCCTGTGTGAAATTGTTATCCGCTCACAATTCCACACAACATACGAGCCGGAAGC
ATAAAGTGTAAAGCCTGGGGTGCCTAATGAGTGAGCTAACTCACATTAATTGCGTTGCGCTCACTGCCCG
CTTTCCAGTCGGGAAACCTGTCGTGCCAGCGGATCGACAGTACTAAGCTTGGTCTAATACCCAATCTCTC
GTCTTATCCAGATGTTTTATACGCCTCTGGCCCGTGTCTCAAAATCTCTGATGTTACATTGCACAAGATA
AAATAATATCATCATGAACAATAAAACTGTCTGCTTACATAAACAGTAATACAAGGGGTGTTATGAGCCA
TATTCAACGGGAAACGTCGAGGCCGCGATTAAATTCCAACATGGATGCTGATTTATATGGGTATAAATGG
GCTCGCGATAATGTCGGGCAATCAGGTGCGACAATCTATCGCTTGTATGGGAAGCCCGATGCGCCAGAGT
TGTTTCTGAAACATGGCAAAGGTAGCGTTGCCAATGATGTTACAGATGAGATGGTCAGACTAAACTGGCT
GACGGAATTTATGCCTCTTCCGACCATCAAGCATTTTATCCGTACTCCTGATGATGCATGGTTACTCACC
ACTGCGATCCCCGGAAAAACAGCATTCCAGGTATTAGAAGAATATCCTGATTCAGGTGAAAATATTGTTG
ATGCGCTGGCAGTGTTCCTGCGCCGGTTGCATTCGATTCCTGTTTGTAATTGTCCTTTTAACAGCGATCG
CGTATTTCGTCTCGCTCAGGCGCAATCACGAATGAATAACGGTTTGGTTGATGCGAGTGATTTTGATGAC
GAGCGTAATGGCTGGCCTGTTGAACAAGTCTGGAAAGAAATGCATAAACTTTTGCCATTCTCACCGGATT
CAGTCGTCACTCATGGTGATTTCTCACTTGATAACCTTATTTTTGACGAGGGGAAATTAATAGGTTGTAT
TGATGTTGGACGAGTCGGAATCGCAGACCGATACCAGGATCTTGCCATCCTATGGAACTGCCTCGGTGAG
TTTTCTCCTTCATTACAGAAACGGCTTTTTCAAAAATATGGTATTGATAATCCTGATATGAATAAATTGC
AGTTTCATTTGATGCTCGATGAGTTTTTCTAATCAGAATTGGTTAATTGGTTGTAACACTGGCAGAGCAT
TACGCTGACTTGACGGGACGGCGCAAGCTCATGACCAAAATCCCTTAACGTGAGTTACGCGTCGTTCCAC
TGAGCGTCAGAGGTATCACTAGTATTACAGAGGTAAGTTATAACAGTCGCCTAACCC
Features (pLannotate 1.2.2; 28 found; start..end, strand, type, name):
     87..675     -  rep_origin     ori: high-copy-number ColE1/pMB1/pBR322/pUC origin of replication
    846..1706    -  CDS            AmpR: β-lactamase; bla; confers resistance to ampicillin, carbenicillin, and related antibiotics
   1707..1778    -  promoter       AmpR promoter: bla
   1857..2456    +  CDS            PuroR: puromycin N-acetyltransferase; pac from Streptomyces alboniger; confers resistance to puromycin
   2461..2541    +  CDS            HBB (fragment): HBB_PONPY - Experimental evidence at transcript level: Swiss-Prot protein existence level 2. Involved in oxygen transport from the lung to the various peripheral tissues. From Pongo pygmaeus (Bornean orangutan).
   2612..2667    +  polyA_signal   β-globin poly(A) signal: rabbit β-globin polyadenylation signal (Gil and Proudfoot, 1987)
   3646..3666    +  protein_bind   attB4: mutant version of attB; core recombination site for the Gateway® BP reaction BP Clonase™
   3734..3945    +  promoter       EF-1α core promoter: core promoter for human elongation factor EF-1α
   3946..4884    +  intron         EF-1α intron A: intron upstream of the start codon of human EF-1α
   4911..4931    +  protein_bind   attB1: mutant version of attB; core recombination site for the Gateway® BP reaction BP Clonase™
   4951..5646    +  CDS            mKate2: mKate2 is a basic (constitutively fluorescent) red fluorescent protein published in 2009, derived from Entacmaea quadricolor. It is reported to be a rapidly-maturing monomer with moderate acid sensitivity.
   5666..5690    -  protein_bind   attB2: mutant version of attB; recombination site for the Gateway® BP reaction BP Clonase™
   5838..5912    +  CDS            HBB (fragment): HBB_PONPY - Experimental evidence at transcript level: Swiss-Prot protein existence level 2. Involved in oxygen transport from the lung to the various peripheral tissues. From Pongo pygmaeus (Bornean orangutan).
   5983..6038    +  polyA_signal   β-globin poly(A) signal: rabbit β-globin polyadenylation signal (Gil and Proudfoot, 1987)
   6422..6447    +  misc_feature   SA: splice acceptor site
   7119..7139    +  protein_bind   attB4: mutant version of attB; core recombination site for the Gateway® BP reaction BP Clonase™
   7207..7418    +  promoter       EF-1α core promoter: core promoter for human elongation factor EF-1α
   7419..8357    +  intron         EF-1α intron A: intron upstream of the start codon of human EF-1α
   8384..8404    +  protein_bind   attB1: mutant version of attB; core recombination site for the Gateway® BP reaction BP Clonase™
   8415..9131    +  CDS            EBFP2: EBFP2 is a basic (constitutively fluorescent) blue fluorescent protein published in 2007, derived from Aequorea victoria. It is reported to be a rapidly-maturing monomer with moderate acid sensitivity.
   9139..9163    -  protein_bind   attB2: mutant version of attB; recombination site for the Gateway® BP reaction BP Clonase™
   9167..9247    +  CDS            HBB (fragment): HBB_PONPY - Experimental evidence at transcript level: Swiss-Prot protein existence level 2. Involved in oxygen transport from the lung to the various peripheral tissues. From Pongo pygmaeus (Bornean orangutan).
   9318..9373    +  polyA_signal   β-globin poly(A) signal: rabbit β-globin polyadenylation signal (Gil and Proudfoot, 1987)
   9756..9778    -  protein_bind   lac operator (fragment): The lac repressor binds to the lac operator to inhibit transcription in E. coli. This inhibition can be relieved by adding lactose or isopropyl-β-D-thiogalactopyranoside (IPTG). lac repressor encoded by lacI
   9782..9812    -  promoter       lac promoter: promoter for the E. coli lac operon
   9827..9848    -  protein_bind   CAP binding site: CAP binding activates transcription in the presence of cAMP. E. coli catabolite activator protein
   9861..9900    -  CDS            lacI (fragment): lac repressor; lacI; The lac repressor binds to the lac operator to inhibit transcription in E. coli. This inhibition can be relieved by adding lactose or isopropyl-β-D-thiogalactopyranoside (IPTG).
  10073..10882   +  CDS            KanR: aminoglycoside phosphotransferase; aph(3')-Ia; confers resistance to kanamycin in bacteria or G418 (Geneticin®) in eukaryotes
