[The description below was written by a language model from this plasmid's Addgene catalogue record and pLannotate feature annotations shown in this document.]
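Description:
LSB-hsa-miR-302a-3p is an 11 kb mammalian expression plasmid built on the Low Sensor Backbone (LSB), a synthetic-biology scaffold for reporting microRNA activity by two-colour fluorescence. It replicates in E. coli from a high-copy ColE1/pUC-type origin and carries both β-lactamase (AmpR) and an aph(3')-Ia kanamycin resistance gene, so it is selected with ampicillin and kanamycin together. A puromycin N-acetyltransferase gene followed by a rabbit β-globin poly(A) signal is also present for selection in mammalian cells, although the feature table does not annotate a promoter directly upstream of it.

The payload is a pair of parallel transcription units in the same orientation. Each uses the human EF-1α core promoter with its intron A, a fluorescent protein coding sequence flanked by Gateway attB scars (attB4, attB1, attB2), and a β-globin 3' region with its poly(A) signal. The first unit encodes the red protein mKate2, and according to the record it carries a target site for human miR-302a-3p in its 3' UTR. This site is not separately annotated, but it would lie in the interval between the mKate2 cassette and its polyadenylation signal. The second unit encodes EBFP2 without a target site and acts as an internal reference for delivery and expression level. When miR-302a-3p is active in a transfected cell, it represses the mKate2 transcript, so the drop in red relative to blue fluorescence gives a ratiometric readout of miRNA activity.

The depositor notes that the repeated poly(A) elements make the plasmid inherently unstable. They also report small insertions flanking the puromycin coding region in the physical plasmid relative to the deposited sequence, which are said not to affect puromycin selection.
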