Addgene plasmid #103400: LSB-hsa-miR-302a-3p
Purpose: Used to sense miRNA activity using fluorescence based tools. hsa-miR-302a-3p target in 3' UTR of of mKate. miRNA activity can be measured by the repression of mKate2 relative to EBFP2 fluorescent proteins . Plasmid is inherently unstable; please see Depositor Comments
Depositing lab: Ron Weiss. Depositing organization: Massachusetts Institute of Technology. Publication: A mixed antagonistic/synergistic miRNA repression model enables accurate predictions of multi-input miRNA sensor activity. Gam JJ, Babb J, Weiss R. Nat Commun. 2018 Jun 22;9(1):2430. doi: 10.1038/s41467-018-04575-0. PubMed 29934631.
Backbone
  Vector backbone: Low Sensor Backbone (LSB)
  Vector type: Mammalian Expression, Synthetic Biology
Growth in bacteria
  Bacterial resistance: Ampicillin and Kanamycin, 100 & 50 μg/mL
  Growth temperature: 30°C
  Growth strain: NEB Stable
  Copy number: High Copy
Gene/Insert
  Gene/Insert name: hsa-miR-302a-3p target
  Species: H. sapiens (human)
  Entrez Gene: MIR302A (a.k.a. MIRN302, MIRN302A, hsa-mir-302, mir-302a)
  Promoter: EF-1a
  Cloning method: Gibson Cloning
Terms and licenses: Academic/Nonprofit Terms; Industry Terms: Not Available to Industry
Depositor comments: Please note that this plasmid is inherently unstable due to a repeating poly A element. We recommend performing a diagnostic digest on multiple colonies upon receipt. The depositors would like to note the presence of several discrepancies between the depositor sequence and physical plasmid sequence. In particular, the sequences upstream and downstream of the puromycin coding region have 10 bp insertions which do not affect the ability to perform puromycin selection. The sequences for those regions within the physical plasmids are as follows: Upstream of Puro: GAATTCGACCGCCTGTCTCAAGGTGCCACC; Downstream of Puro: GCTTTGAGACTACGCGTGAATTCACTCCTC.
How to cite: LSB-hsa-miR-302a-3p was a gift from Ron Weiss (Addgene plasmid # 103400 ; http://n2t.net/addgene:103400 ; RRID:Addgene_103400)
