>Addgene plasmid #103400 | LSB-hsa-miR-302a-3p | depositor partial sequence | sequence record 195850 | hsa-miR-302a-3p target
TCACCAAAACATGGAAGCACTTA
