>Addgene plasmid #103400 | LSB-hsa-miR-302a-3p | addgene partial sequence | sequence record 226479 | mKate2-F 5'-ACCCGCTAAGAACCTCAAGA-3'
CAAGGAGGCCGACAAAGAGACATACGTCGAGCAGCACGAGGTGGCTGTGGCCAGATACTGCGACCTCCCT
AGCAAACTGGGGCACAAACTTAATTGAGAATTCTACCACCCAGCTTTCTTGTACAAAGTGGTACGTCTCA
AGACCAGAGGTCTCTGCTTTGATCTGTTCACCAAAACATGGAAGCACTTATCACCAAAACATGGAAGCAC
TTATCACCAAAACATGGAAGCACTTATCACCAAAACATGGAAGCACTTACAACCAGAAGAGACCTGTGCT
TCAC
